>Addgene plasmid #172581 | pcDNA3.1-MCS-BirA(R118G)-HA-MACROD1 | addgene full sequence | sequence record 358826 | Addgene NGS Result
GATCTCCCGATCCCCTATGGTGCACTCTCAGTACAATCTGCTCTGATGCCGCATAGTTAAGCCAGTATCT
GCTCCCTGCTTGTGTGTTGGAGGTCGCTGAGTAGTGCGCGAGCAAAATTTAAGCTACAACAAGGCAAGGC
TTGACCGACAATTGCATGAAGAATCTGCTTAGGGTTAGGCGTTTTGCGCTGCTTCGCGATGTACGGGCCA
GATATACGCGTTGACATTGATTATTGACTAGTTATTAATAGTAATCAATTACGGGGTCATTAGTTCATAG
CCCATATATGGAGTTCCGCGTTACATAACTTACGGTAAATGGCCCGCCTGGCTGACCGCCCAACGACCCC
CGCCCATTGACGTCAATAATGACGTATGTTCCCATAGTAACGCCAATAGGGACTTTCCATTGACGTCAAT
GGGTGGAGTATTTACGGTAAACTGCCCACTTGGCAGTACATCAAGTGTATCATATGCCAAGTACGCCCCC
TATTGACGTCAATGACGGTAAATGGCCCGCCTGGCATTATGCCCAGTACATGACCTTATGGGACTTTCCT
ACTTGGCAGTACATCTACGTATTAGTCATCGCTATTACCATGGTGATGCGGTTTTGGCAGTACATCAATG
GGCGTGGATAGCGGTTTGACTCACGGGGATTTCCAAGTCTCCACCCCATTGACGTCAATGGGAGTTTGTT
TTGGCACCAAAATCAACGGGACTTTCCAAAATGTCGTAACAACTCCGCCCCATTGACGCAAATGGGCGGT
AGGCGTGTACGGTGGGAGGTCTATATAAGCAGAGCTCTCTGGCTAACTAGAGAACCCACTGCTTACTGGC
TTATCGAAATTAATACGACTCACTATAGGGAGACCCAAGCTGGCTAGCGCTTAAGGCCTGTTAACCGGTC
GTACGTCTCCGGATTCGAATTCATGTCTCTACAGAGCCGACTGTCCGGCCGCCTGGCACAGCTGCGCGCG
GCGGGGCAGCTGCTCGTCCCCCCGCGCCCCCGGCCCGGACACTTGGCGGGTGCCACGAGGACCCGCAGCA
GCACGTGCGGTCCCCCGGCGTTCCTGGGCGTGTTCGGCCGCCGTGCGCGGACCTCGGCGGGAGTTGGGGC
GTGGGGGGCGGCGGCGGTGGGGCGGACAGCCGGGGTGCGCACTTGGGCCCCCCTGGCCATGGCGGCGAAG
GTGGACCTGAGCACCTCCACCGACTGGAAGGAGGCGAAATCCTTTCTGAAGGGCCTGAGTGACAAGCAGC
GGGAGGAACATTACTTCTGCAAGGACTTTGTCAGGCTGAAGAAGATCCCGACATGGAAGGAGATGGCGAA
AGGGGTGGCTGTGAAGGTGGAGGAGCCCAGGTATAAAAAGGACAAGCAGCTCAATGAGAAAATCTCCCTG
CTCCGCAGCGACATCACCAAGCTGGAGGTGGACGCCATCGTCAACGCCGCCAACAGCTCCCTGCTCGGAG
GCGGTGGCGTGGACGGCTGCATTCATCGGGCCGCCGGCCCCCTGCTTACCGACGAGTGCCGGACCCTGCA
GAGCTGTAAGACTGGCAAGGCCAAGATCACCGGCGGCTATCGGCTCCCGGCCAAGTACGTCATCCACACA
GTGGGGCCCATCGCCTACGGGGAGCCCAGCGCCAGCCAGGCTGCCGAGCTCCGCAGCTGCTACCTGAGCA
GTCTGGACCTGCTGCTGGAGCACCGGCTCCGCTCGGTGGCGTTCCCCTGCATCTCCACCGGCGTGTTTGG
CTACCCCTGTGAGGCGGCCGCCGAGATCGTGCTGGCCACGCTGCGAGAGTGGCTGGAGCAGCACAAGGAC
AAGGTGGACCGGCTGATCATCTGCGTGTTCCTCGAGAAGGACGAGGACATCTACCGGAGCCGGCTCCCCC
ACTACTTCCCCGTGGCCGGATCCAAGGACAACACCGTGCCCCTGAAGCTGATCGCCCTGCTGGCCAACGG
CGAGTTCCACTCTGGCGAGCAGCTGGGAGAGACCCTGGGAATGAGCAGAGCCGCCATCAACAAGCACATC
CAGACACTGAGAGACTGGGGAGTGGACGTGTTCACCGTGCCTGGCAAGGGCTACAGCCTGCCTGAGCCTA
TCCAGCTGCTGAACGCCAAGCAGATCCTGGGACAGCTGGATGGCGGAAGCGTGGCCGTGCTGCCTGTGAT
CGACTCCACCAATCAGTACCTGCTGGACAGAATCGGAGAGCTGAAGTCCGGCGACGCCTGCATCGCCGAG
TACCAGCAGGCTGGCAGAGGAGGCAGAGGACGGAAGTGGTTCAGCCCATTCGGAGCCAACCTGTACCTGT
CCATGTTCTGGAGACTGGAGCAGGGACCTGCTGCTGCCATCGGACTGAGTCTGGTGATCGGAATCGTGAT
GGCCGAGGTGCTGAGAAAGCTGGGAGCCGACAAGGTGAGAGTGAAGTGGCCTAATGACCTGTACCTCCAG
GACCGCAAGCTGGCTGGCATCCTGGTGGAGCTGACAGGCAAGACAGGCGATGCCGCTCAGATCGTGATCG
GAGCCGGAATCAACATGGCCATGAGAAGAGTGGAGGAGAGCGTGGTGAACCAGGGCTGGATCACCCTGCA
GGAGGCTGGCATCAACCTGGACCGGAACACCCTGGCCGCCATGCTGATCAGAGAGCTGAGAGCCGCTCTG
GAGCTGTTCGAGCAGGAGGGACTGGCTCCTTACCTGAGCAGATGGGAGAAGCTGGACAACTTCATCAACA
GACCTGTGAAGCTGATCATCGGCGACAAGGAAATCTTCGGCATCTCCAGAGGAATCGACAAGCAGGGAGC
TCTGCTGCTGGAGCAGGACGGAATCATCAAGCCCTGGATGGGCGGAGAAATCTCCCTGAGAAGCGCAGAG
AAGGCTTACCCTTACGATGTACCGGATTACGCATAGGCGGCCTAAGTTTAAACCGCTGATCAGCCTCGAC
TGTGCCTTCTAGTTGCCAGCCATCTGTTGTTTGCCCCTCCCCCGTGCCTTCCTTGACCCTGGAAGGTGCC
ACTCCCACTGTCCTTTCCTAATAAAATGAGGAAATTGCATCGCATTGTCTGAGTAGGTGTCATTCTATTC
TGGGGGGTGGGGTGGGGCAGGACAGCAAGGGGGAGGATTGGGAAGACAATAGCAGGCATGCTGGGGATGC
GGTGGGCTCTATGGCTTCTGAGGCGGAAAGAACCAGCTGGGGCTCTAGGGGGTATCCCC
[124 nt withheld, positions 3210-3333]
C
[91 nt withheld, positions 3335-3425]
A
[49 nt withheld, positions 3427-3475]
CCTTTGACGTTGGAGTCCACGTTCTTT
[37 nt withheld, positions 3503-3539]
ACCCTATCTCGGTCTATTCTTTTGATTTATAAGGGATTTTGCCGATTTCGGCCTATTGGTTAAAAAATGA
GCTGATTTAACAAAAATTTAACGCGAATTAATTCTGTGGAATGTGTGTCAGTTAGGGTGTGGAAAGTCCC
CAGGCTCCCCAGCAGGCAGAAGTATGCAAAGCATGCATCTCAATTAGTCAGCAACCAGGTGTGGAAAGTC
CCCAGGCTCCCCAGCAGGCAGAAGTATGCAAAGCATGCATCTCAATTAGTCAGCAACCATAGTCCCGCCC
CTAACTCCGCCCATCCCGCCCCTAACTCCGCCCAGTTCCGCCCATTCTCCGCCCCATGGCTGACTAATTT
TTTTTATTTATGCAGAGGCCGAGGCCGCCTCTGCCTCTGAGCTATTCCAGAAGTAGTGAGGAGGCTTTTT
TGGAGGCCTAGGCTTTTGCAAAAAGCTCCCGGGAGCTTGTATATCCATTTTCGGATCTGATCAAGAGACA
GGATGAGGATCGTTTCGCATGATTGAACAAGATGGATTGCACGCAGGTTCTCCGGCCGCTTGGGTGGAGA
GGCTATTCGGCTATGACTGGGCACAACAGACAATCGGCTGCTCTGATGCCGCCGTGTTCCGGCTGTCAGC
GCAGGGGCGCCCGGTTCTTTTTGTCAAGACCGACCTGTCCGGTGCCCTGAATGAACTGCAGGACGAGGCA
GCGCGGCTATCGTGGCTGGCCACGACGGGCGTTCCTTGCGCAGCTGTGCTCGACGTTGTCACTGAAGCGG
GAAGGGACTGGCTGCTATTGGGCGAAGTGCCGGGGCAGGATCTCCTGTCATCTCACCTTGCTCCTGCCGA
GAAAGTATCCATCATGGCTGATGCAATGCGGCGGCTGCATACGCTTGATCCGGCTACCTGCCCATTCGAC
CACCAAGCGAAACATCGCATCGAGCGAGCACGTACTCGGATGGAAGCCGGTCTTGTCGATCAGGATGATC
TGGACGAAGAGCATCAGGGGCTCGCGCCAGCCGAACTGTTCGCCAGGCTCAAGGCGCGCATGCCCGACGG
CGAGGATCTCGTCGTGACCCATGGCGATGCCTGCTTGCCGAATATCATGGTGGAAAATGGCCGCTTTTCT
GGATTCATCGACTGTGGCCGGCTGGGTGTGGCGGACCGCTATCAGGACATAGCGTTGGCTACCCGTGATA
TTGCTGAAGAGCTTGGCGGCGAATGGGCTGACCGCTTCCTCGTGCTTTACGGTATCGCCGCTCCCGATTC
GCAGCGCATCGCCTTCTATCGCCTTCTTGACGAGTTCTTCTGAGCGGGACTCTGGGGTTCGAAATGACCG
ACCAAGCGACGCCCAACCTGCCATCACGAGATTTCGATTCCACCGCCGCCTTCTATGAAAGGTTGGGCTT
CGGAATCGTTTTCCGGGACGCCGGCTGGATGATCCTCCAGCGCGGGGATCTCATGCTGGAGTTCTTCGCC
CACCCCAACTTGTTTATTGCAGCTTATAATGGTTACAAATAAAGCAATAGCATCACAAATTTCACAAATA
AAGCATTTTTTTCACTGCATTCTAGTTGTGGTTTGTCCAAACTCATCAATGTATCTTATCATGTCTGTAT
ACCGTCGACCTCTAGCTAGAGCTTGGCGTAATCATGGTCATAGCTGTTTCCTGTGTGAAATTGTTATCCG
CTCACAATTCCACACAACATACGAGCCGGAAGCATAAAGTGTAAAGCCTGGGGTGCCTAATGAGTGAGCT
AACTCACATTAATTGCGTTGCGCTCACTGCCCGCTTTCCAGTCGGGAAACCTGTCGTGCCAGCTGCATTA
ATGAATCGGCCAACGCGCGGGGAGAGGCGGTTTGCGTATTGGGCGCTCTTCCGCTTCCTCGCTCACTGAC
TCGCTGCGCTCGGTCGTTCGGCTGCGGCGAGCGGTATCAGCTCACTCAAAGGCGGTAATACGGTTATCCA
CAGAATCAGGGGATAACGCAGGAAAGAACATGTGAGCAAAAGGCCAGCAAAAGGCCAGGAACCGTAAAAA
GGCCGCGTTGCTGGCGTTTTTCCATAGGCTCCGCCCCCCTGACGAGCATCACAAAAATCGACGCTCAAGT
CAGAGGTGGCGAAACCCGACAGGACTATAAAGATACCAGGCGTTTCCCCCTGGAAGCTCCCTCGTGCGCT
CTCCTGTTCCGACCCTGCCGCTTACCGGATACCTGTCCGCCTTTCTCCCTTCGGGAAGCGTGGCGCTTTC
TCATAGCTCACGCTGTAGGTATCTCAGTTCGGTGTAGGTCGTTCGCTCCAAGCTGGGCTGTGTGCACGAA
CCCCCCGTTCAGCCCGACCGCTGCGCCTTATCCGGTAACTATCGTCTTGAGTCCAACCCGGTAAGACACG
ACTTATCGCCACTGGCAGCAGCCACTGGTAACAGGATTAGCAGAGCGAGGTATGTAGGCGGTGCTACAGA
GTTCTTGAAGTGGTGGCCTAACTACGGCTACACTAGAAGAACAGTATTTGGTATCTGCGCTCTGCTGAAG
CCAGTTACCTTCGGAAAAAGAGTTGGTAGCTCTTGATCCGGCAAACAAACCACCGCTGGTAGCGGTGGTT
TTTTTGTTTGCAAGCAGCAGATTACGCGCAGAAAAAAAGGATCTCAAGAAGATCCTTTGATCTTTTCTAC
GGGGTCTGACGCTCAGTGGAACGAAAACTCACGTTAAGGGATTTTGGTCATGAGATTATCAAAAAGGATC
TTCACCTAGATCCTTTTAAATTAAAAATGAAGTTTTAAATCAATCTAAAGTATATATGAGTAAACTTGGT
CTGACAGTTACCAATGCTTAATCAGTGAGGCACCTATCTCAGCGATCTGTCTATTTCGTTCATCCATAGT
TGCCTGACTCCCCGTCGTGTAGATAACTACGATACGGGAGGGCTTACCATCTGGCCCCAGTGCTGCAATG
ATACCGCGAGACCCACGCTCACCGGCTCCAGATTTATCAGCAATAAACCAGCCAGCCGGAAGGGCCGAGC
GCAGAAGTGGTCCTGCAACTTTATCCGCCTCCATCCAGTCTATTAATTGTTGCCGGGAAGCTAGAGTAAG
TAGTTCGCCAGTTAATAGTTTGCGCAACGTTGTTGCCATTGCTACAGGCATCGTGGTGTCACGCTCGTCG
TTTGGTATGGCTTCATTCAGCTCCGGTTCCCAACGATCAAGGCGAGTTACATGATCCCCCATGTTGTGCA
AAAAAGCGGTTAGCTCCTTCGGTCCTCCGATCGTTGTCAGAAGTAAGTTGGCCGCAGTGTTATCACTCAT
GGTTATGGCAGCACTGCATAATTCTCTTACTGTCATGCCATCCGTAAGATGCTTTTCTGTGACTGGTGAG
TACTCAACCAAGTCATTCTGAGAATAGTGTATGCGGCGACCGAGTTGCTCTTGCCCGGCGTCAATACGGG
ATAATACCGCGCCACATAGCAGAACTTTAAAAGTGCTCATCATTGGAAAACGTTCTTCGGGGCGAAAACT
CTCAAGGATCTTACCGCTGTTGAGATCCAGTTCGATGTAACCCACTCGTGCACCCAACTGATCTTCAGCA
TCTTTTACTTTCACCAGCGTTTCTGGGTGAGCAAAAACAGGAAGGCAAAATGCCGCAAAAAAGGGAATAA
GGGCGACACGGAAATGTTGAATACTCATACTCTTCCTTTTTCAATATTATTGAAGCATTTATCAGGGTTA
TTGTCTCATGAGCGGATACATATTTGAATGTATTTAGAAAAATAAACAAATAGGGGTTCCGCGCACATTT
CCCCGAAAAGTGCCACCTGACGTCGACGGATCGGGA
Features (pLannotate 1.2.2; 21 found; start..end, strand, type, name):
     16..68      -  misc_feature   bom (fragment): basis of mobility region from pBR322
    223..602     +  enhancer       CMV enhancer: human cytomegalovirus immediate early enhancer
    603..806     +  promoter       CMV promoter: human cytomegalovirus (CMV) immediate early promoter
    802..835     +  LTR            5' LTR (truncated) (fragment): truncated 5' long terminal repeat (LTR) from HIV-1
    851..869     +  promoter       T7 promoter: promoter for bacteriophage T7 RNA polymerase
    933..1907    +  CDS            MACROD1: MACD1_HUMAN - Also known as LRP16. Experimental evidence at protein level: Swiss-Prot protein existence level 1. Removes ADP-ribose from asparatate and glutamate residues in proteins bearing a single ADP-ribose moiety (PubMed:23474714, PubMed:23474712). Inactive towards proteins bearing poly-ADP-ribose (PubMed:23474714, PubMed:23474712). Deacetylates O-acetyl-ADP ribose, a signaling molecule generated by the deacetylation of acetylated lysine residues in histones and other proteins (PubMed:21257746). Plays a role in estrogen signaling (PubMed:17893710, PubMed:17914104, PubMed:19403568). Binds
   1914..2873    +  CDS            BirA(R118G): promiscuous R118G mutant of the E. coli biotin protein ligase (Cronan, 2005) also known as BirA* or BioID
   2940..3164    +  polyA_signal   bGH poly(A) signal: bovine growth hormone polyadenylation signal
   3168..3189    +  promoter       SV40 promoter (fragment): SV40 enhancer and early promoter
   3210..3638    +  rep_origin     f1 ori (sequence partly withheld): f1 bacteriophage origin of replication; arrow indicates direction of (+) strand synthesis
   3652..3981    +  promoter       SV40 promoter: SV40 enhancer and early promoter
   4048..4839    +  CDS            neo: KKA2_KLEPN - Also known as kan, nptII. Experimental evidence at protein level: Swiss-Prot protein existence level 1. Resistance to kanamycin, neomycin, paromomycin, ribostamycin, butirosin and gentamicin B. From Klebsiella pneumoniae.
   4863..5021    +  CDS            ble (fragment): BLE_KLEPN - Experimental evidence at protein level: Swiss-Prot protein existence level 1. Binding protein with a strong affinity to the bleomycin family of antibiotics. Binds to CL990; an antimitotic-antibiotic compound. From Klebsiella pneumoniae.
   5016..5137    +  polyA_signal   SV40 poly(A) signal: SV40 polyadenylation signal
   5210..5226    -  protein_bind   lac operator: The lac repressor binds to the lac operator to inhibit transcription in E. coli. This inhibition can be relieved by adding lactose or isopropyl-β-D-thiogalactopyranoside (IPTG). lac repressor encoded by lacI
   5234..5264    -  promoter       lac promoter: promoter for the E. coli lac operon
   5279..5300    -  protein_bind   CAP binding site: CAP binding activates transcription in the presence of cAMP. E. coli catabolite activator protein
   5313..5405    -  CDS            lacI (fragment): lac repressor; lacI; The lac repressor binds to the lac operator to inhibit transcription in E. coli. This inhibition can be relieved by adding lactose or isopropyl-β-D-thiogalactopyranoside (IPTG).
   5588..6176    -  rep_origin     ori: high-copy-number ColE1/pMB1/pBR322/pUC origin of replication
   6347..7207    -  CDS            AmpR: β-lactamase; bla; confers resistance to ampicillin, carbenicillin, and related antibiotics
   7208..7312    -  promoter       AmpR promoter: bla
