[The description below was written by a language model from this plasmid's Addgene catalogue record and pLannotate feature annotations shown in this document.]
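Description:
pcDNA3.1-MCS-BirA(R118G)-HA-MACROD1 is a 7,355 bp mammalian expression plasmid built on a pcDNA3.1 derivative that carries a multiple cloning site upstream of a BirA(R118G)-HA tag. It is propagated in E. coli through a high-copy ColE1/pUC-type origin with ampicillin resistance (AmpR under its own bla promoter). It also contains an f1 origin, which allows single-stranded DNA production. For selection in mammalian cells, an SV40 enhancer/early promoter drives a neomycin phosphotransferase gene terminated by an SV40 polyadenylation signal, which allows G418 selection, although the stated purpose is transient expression. A few small fragments annotated by the software (bom, a short HIV-1 LTR match, ble and lacI fragments, lac promoter/operator) appear to be backbone remnants rather than functional parts of the design.

The payload is human MACROD1 (also called LRP16), a macrodomain enzyme that removes mono-ADP-ribose from modified proteins and deacetylates O-acetyl-ADP-ribose. The roughly 978 bp coding sequence was inserted between EcoRI and BamHI sites, both retained, and sits directly upstream of BirA(R118G), giving a fusion with the tag at the C terminus of MACROD1. Transcription is driven by the CMV immediate early enhancer and promoter and terminated by the bovine growth hormone polyadenylation signal. A T7 promoter lies between the CMV promoter and the insert. The HA epitope is listed in the catalogue fields but was not separately annotated in the feature table.

BirA(R118G), also known as BirA* or BioID, is a promiscuous mutant of the E. coli biotin ligase that biotinylates proteins near the fusion. The construct is therefore suited to proximity-labelling experiments that map MACROD1 neighbours and interactors, in keeping with the associated study of MACROD1, MACROD2 and TARG1 expression, localisation and interactomes.
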