Addgene plasmid #172581: pcDNA3.1-MCS-BirA(R118G)-HA-MACROD1
Purpose: For transient expression of C-terminal BirA-tagged MACROD1
Depositing lab: Karla Feijs. Publication: Comparative analysis of MACROD1, MACROD2 and TARG1 expression, localisation and interactome. Zaja R, Aydin G, Lippok BE, Feederle R, Luscher B, Feijs KLH. Sci Rep. 2020 May 19;10(1):8286. doi: 10.1038/s41598-020-64623-y. PubMed 32427867.
Backbone
  Vector backbone: pcDNA3.1-MCS-BirA(R118G)-HA
  Vector type: Mammalian Expression
  Selectable markers: Neomycin (select with G418)
Growth in bacteria
  Bacterial resistance: Ampicillin, 100 μg/mL
  Growth temperature: 37°C
  Growth strain: DH5alpha
  Copy number: High Copy
Gene/Insert
  Gene/Insert name: MACROD1 (alt name: LRP16)
  Species: H. sapiens (human)
  Insert size (bp): 978
  Entrez Gene: MACROD1 (a.k.a. LRP16)
  Tag / fusion protein: BirA(R118G)-HA (C terminal on insert)
  Cloning method: Restriction Enzyme; 5′ cloning site EcoRI (not destroyed); 3′ cloning site BamHI (not destroyed)
  Sequencing primers: 5′ CMV fw; 3′ BGHrev
Terms and licenses: Academic/Nonprofit Terms; Industry Terms: Not Available to Industry
How to cite: pcDNA3.1-MCS-BirA(R118G)-HA-MACROD1 was a gift from Karla Feijs (Addgene plasmid # 172581 ; http://n2t.net/addgene:172581 ; RRID:Addgene_172581)
